Addgene plasmid #53001: pHL 1057
Purpose: pCon:RhyB, pLlacO-1:rpoS::gfp
Depositing lab: Han Lim. Depositing organization: University of California, Berkeley. Publication: Disruption of small RNA signaling caused by competition for Hfq. Hussein R, Lim HN. Proc Natl Acad Sci U S A. 2011 Jan 18;108(3):1110-5. doi: 10.1073/pnas.1010082108. Epub 2010 Dec 28. PubMed 21189298.
Backbone
  Vector backbone: unknown
  Backbone manufacturer: Lim lab
  Vector type: Bacterial Expression, Synthetic Biology
Growth in bacteria
  Bacterial resistance: Ampicillin, 100 μg/mL
  Growth temperature: 37°C
  Growth strain: DH5alpha
  Copy number: High Copy
Gene/Insert 1
  Gene/Insert name: RhyB sRNA
  Species: E. coli
  Promoter: pCon
  Cloning method: Unknown
  Sequencing primers: 5′ unknown
Gene/Insert 2
  Gene/Insert name: rpoS (alt name: target mRNA)
  Species: E. coli
  Mutation: containsn −150 to +30 bp relative to start codon
  Promoter: pLlacO-1
  Tag / fusion protein: GFP (C terminal on insert)
  Cloning method: Unknown
  Sequencing primers: 5′ unknown; 3′ gfp-R
Terms and licenses: Academic/Nonprofit Terms; Industry Terms: Not Available to Industry
How to cite: pHL 1057 was a gift from Han Lim (Addgene plasmid # 53001 ; http://n2t.net/addgene:53001 ; RRID:Addgene_53001)
