[The description below was written by a language model from this plasmid's Addgene catalogue record.]
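Description:
pHL 1057 is a bacterial expression and synthetic biology plasmid for use in E. coli. It is maintained at high copy and selected with ampicillin. The record lists the backbone as unknown (built in the depositing laboratory). No origin of replication, feature table or cloning details are given, so the plasmid's architecture beyond its two expression cassettes cannot be described.

The plasmid carries a small RNA and a reporter-tagged target mRNA on the same molecule. The first cassette expresses the E. coli sRNA recorded as "RhyB" (presumably RyhB, the Hfq-binding, iron-responsive sRNA) from a promoter called pCon, which by its name is presumably constitutive. The second cassette uses the pLlacO-1 promoter, a synthetic phage lambda PL derivative with lac operator sites that is repressed by LacI and induced with IPTG. It drives an rpoS::gfp translational fusion. Only a fragment of rpoS is present, running from −150 to +30 bp relative to the start codon. This covers part of the 5′ leader and the first few codons, fused at its C-terminal end to GFP. That leader region is where Hfq-dependent sRNAs act on rpoS translation, so GFP fluorescence reports post-transcriptional regulation of the target.

The associated study concerns disruption of sRNA signalling caused by competition for the RNA chaperone Hfq. The construct is therefore probably meant to test how expression of one Hfq-binding sRNA affects the output of an rpoS reporter. RyhB is not a classical rpoS regulator, so it may serve here as a competitor sRNA, but the record does not state this role explicitly.
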