>Addgene plasmid #53001 | pHL 1057 | addgene partial sequence | sequence record 83868 | GFP-R 5'-CCATCTAATTCAACAAGAATTGGGACAAC-3'
CCTTTACGCATGCTATCATGAACTTTCAGCGTATTCTGACTCATAAGGTGGCTCCTACCCGTGATCCCTT
GACGGAACATTCAAGCAAAAGCCTGGTTCCGCCGATTTATCGCTGCGGCAAATAACGCAGCGGGTTTACG
GATTTCCCCTTGTAACGAATTTCAAAATGCAAGCGTGTTGAACTGGTTCCGGTGTCGACAGTATCTTGTT
ATCCGCTCACAATGTCAATGTTATCCGCTCACATTTATGACGTCAGGTGGCACTTTTCGGGGAAATGTGC
GCGGAACCCCTATTTGTTTATTTTTCTAAATACATTCAAATATGTATCCGCTCATGAGACAATAACCCTG
ATAAATGCTTCAATAATATTGAAAAAGGAAGAGTATGAGTATTCAACATTTCCGTGTCGCCCTTATTCCC
TTTTTTGCGGCATTTTGCCTTCCTGTTTTTGCTCACCCAGAAACGCTGGTGAAAGTAAAAGATGCTGAAG
ATCAGTTGGGTGCACGAGTGGGTTACATCGAACTGGATCTCAACAGCGGTAAGATCCTTGAGAGTTTTCG
CCCCGAAGAACGTTTTCCAATGATGAGCACTTTTAAAGTTCTGCTATGTGGCGCGGTATTATCCCGTATT
GACGCCGGGCAAGAGCAACTCGGTCGCCGCATACACTATTCTCAGAATGACTTGGTTGAGTACTCACCAG
TCACAGAAAAGCATCTTACGGATGGCATGACAGTAAGAGAATTATGCAGTGCTGCCATAACCATGAGTGA
TAACACTGCGGCCAACTTACTTCTGACAACGATCGGAGGACCGAAGGAGCTAACCGCTTT
