>Addgene plasmid #53001 | pHL 1057 | addgene partial sequence | sequence record 84108 | GFP-F 5'-GGTCCTTCTTGAGTTTGTAAC-3'
TAAAAGCTAGCTTGGCTGTTTTGGCGGATGAGAGAAGATTTTCAGCCTGATACAGATTAAATCAGAACGC
AGAAGCGGTCTGATAAAACAGAATTTGCCTGGCGGCAGTAGCGCGGTGGTCCCACCTGACCCCATGCCGA
ACTCAGAAGTGAAACGCCGTAGCGCCGATGGTAGTGTGGGGTCTCCCCATGCGAGAGTAGGGAACTGCCA
GGCATCAAATAAAACGAAAGGCTCAGTCGAAAGACTGGGCCTTTCGTTTTATCTGTTGTTTGTCGGTGAA
CGCTCTCCTGAGTAGGACAAATCCGCCGGGAGCGGATTTGAACGTTGCGAAGCAACGGCCCGGAGGGTGG
CGGG
